Addgene plasmid #157981: Direct-seq_lentiGuide-Puro-Tail-8A8G
Purpose: Expresses programmed gRNA scaffold from U6 promoter. Programmed gRNA scaffold for streamlined scRNA-seq in CRISPR screen (Direct-seq). 3rd generation lentiviral backbone.
Depositing lab: Lijia Ma. Depositing organization: Westlake University. Publication: Direct-seq: programmed gRNA scaffold for streamlined scRNA-seq in CRISPR screen. Song Q, Ni K, Liu M, Li Y, Wang L, Wang Y, Liu Y, Yu Z, Qi Y, Lu Z, Ma L. Genome Biol. 2020 Jun 8;21(1):136. doi: 10.1186/s13059-020-02044-w. PubMed 32513233.
Backbone
  Vector backbone: lentiGuide-Puro (Plasmid#52963)
  Vector type: Mammalian Expression, Lentiviral, CRISPR
  Selectable markers: Puromycin ; mkate2
Growth in bacteria
  Bacterial resistance: Ampicillin, 100 μg/mL
  Growth temperature: 37°C
  Growth strain: NEB Stable
  Copy number: High Copy
Gene/Insert
  Gene/Insert name: S. pyogenes sgRNA cassette (Tail-8A8G) (alt name: mkate2)
  gRNA/shRNA sequence: unknown
  Species: Synthetic
  Promoter: hU6
  Cloning method: Restriction Enzyme; 5′ cloning site unknown (not destroyed); 3′ cloning site unknown (unknown if destroyed)
  Sequencing primers: 5′ hU6-F
Terms and licenses: Academic/Nonprofit Terms; Industry Terms: Not Available to Industry
How to cite: Direct-seq_lentiGuide-Puro-Tail-8A8G was a gift from Lijia Ma (Addgene plasmid # 157981 ; http://n2t.net/addgene:157981 ; RRID:Addgene_157981)
