[The description below was written by a language model from this plasmid's Addgene catalogue record and pLannotate feature annotations shown in this document.]
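Description:
Direct-seq_lentiGuide-Puro-Tail-8A8G is a third-generation, self-inactivating lentiviral guide RNA vector built on the lentiGuide-Puro backbone and intended for CRISPR screens read out by single-cell RNA sequencing (the Direct-seq approach). In bacteria it is maintained as a high-copy plasmid through a ColE1/pUC-type origin and selected with ampicillin via the β-lactamase gene. An f1 origin, an SV40 origin and poly(A) signal, and leftover lac, T3 and T7 cloning-vector elements are also annotated in the backbone.

The viral genome is driven by an RSV promoter fused to a truncated HIV-1 5' LTR, followed by the Ψ packaging signal with a gag fragment, the RRE for Rev-dependent nuclear export, a cPPT/CTS, and a ΔU3 3' LTR that inactivates LTR promoter activity after integration. Because the packaging functions are not carried on the plasmid, they must be supplied in trans to make virus. Two expression units sit within this frame. A human U6 (Pol III) promoter drives an S. pyogenes sgRNA cassette whose scaffold has been modified. The "Tail-8A8G" name suggests an added sequence at the scaffold's tail, and the stated purpose is a programmed scaffold that streamlines scRNA-seq in a CRISPR screen, although the record does not spell out the design or the capture mechanism. The annotation detects only a partial tracrRNA match, consistent with an altered scaffold, and no specific spacer is recorded. Downstream, the EF-1α core promoter with its intron A expresses puromycin N-acetyltransferase joined through a T2A peptide to the red fluorescent protein mKate2, with a WPRE to boost expression. Transduced mammalian cells can therefore be both drug-selected and tracked by fluorescence. No Cas9 is encoded, so the nuclease must be provided separately.
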