Features (pLannotate 1.2.2; 31 found; start..end, strand, type, name):
     14..80      +  CDS            small t antigen (fragment): SV40 (simian virus 40) small t antigen
    106..317     +  promoter       EF-1α core promoter: core promoter for human elongation factor EF-1α
    318..1256    +  intron         EF-1α intron A: intron upstream of the start codon of human EF-1α
   1278..1874    +  CDS            PuroR (fragment): puromycin N-acetyltransferase; pac from Streptomyces; confers resistance to puromycin
   1875..1928    +  CDS            T2A: 2A peptide from Thosea asigna virus capsid protein Eukaryotic ribosomes fail to insert a peptide bond between the Gly and Pro residues, yielding separate polypeptides.
   1929..2621    +  CDS            mKate2: mKate2 is a basic (constitutively fluorescent) red fluorescent protein published in 2009, derived from Entacmaea quadricolor. It is reported to be a rapidly-maturing monomer with moderate acid sensitivity.
   2646..3234    +  misc_feature   WPRE: woodchuck hepatitis virus posttranscriptional regulatory element
   3285..3304    +  misc_feature   cPPT/CTS (fragment): central polypurine tract and central termination sequence of HIV-1
   3306..3539    +  LTR            3' LTR (ΔU3): self-inactivating 3' long terminal repeat (LTR) from HIV-1
   3617..3738    +  polyA_signal   SV40 poly(A) signal: SV40 polyadenylation signal
   3778..3913    +  rep_origin     SV40 ori: SV40 origin of replication
   3934..3952    -  promoter       T7 promoter: promoter for bacteriophage T7 RNA polymerase
   3960..4115    +  CDS            lacZα (fragment): LacZα fragment of β-galactosidase; lacZ fragment
   4120..4548    +  rep_origin     f1 ori (sequence partly withheld): f1 bacteriophage origin of replication; arrow indicates direction of (+) strand synthesis
   4601..4705    +  promoter       AmpR promoter: bla
   4706..5566    +  CDS            AmpR: β-lactamase; bla; confers resistance to ampicillin, carbenicillin, and related antibiotics
   5737..6325    +  rep_origin     ori: high-copy-number ColE1/pMB1/pBR322/pUC origin of replication
   6508..6600    +  CDS            lacI (fragment): lac repressor; lacI; The lac repressor binds to the lac operator to inhibit transcription in E. coli. This inhibition can be relieved by adding lactose or isopropyl-β-D-thiogalactopyranoside (IPTG).
   6613..6634    +  protein_bind   CAP binding site: CAP binding activates transcription in the presence of cAMP. E. coli catabolite activator protein
   6649..6679    +  promoter       lac promoter: promoter for the E. coli lac operon
   6687..6703    +  protein_bind   lac operator: The lac repressor binds to the lac operator to inhibit transcription in E. coli. This inhibition can be relieved by adding lactose or isopropyl-β-D-thiogalactopyranoside (IPTG). lac repressor encoded by lacI
   6748..6766    +  promoter       T3 promoter: promoter for bacteriophage T3 RNA polymerase
   6794..7020    +  promoter       RSV promoter: Rous sarcoma virus enhancer/promoter
   7021..7201    +  LTR            5' LTR (truncated): truncated 5' long terminal repeat (LTR) from HIV-1
   7248..7373    +  misc_feature   HIV-1 Ψ: packaging signal of human immunodeficiency virus type 1
   7357..7720    +  CDS            HIV-1 gag (fragment): gag protein from human immunodeficiency virus 1; gag
   7866..8099    +  misc_feature   RRE: The Rev response element (RRE) of HIV-1 allows for Rev-dependent mRNA export from the nucleus to the cytoplasm.
   8476..8502    +  CDS            Rev (fragment): human immunodeficiency virus 1 (HIV-1) Rev protein; rev; enhances nuclear export of unspliced and incompletely spliced viral mRNAs
   8506..8746    +  promoter       U6 promoter: RNA polymerase III promoter for human U6 snRNA
   8796..8863    +  misc_RNA       tracrRNA (fragment): trans-activating CRISPR RNA for the Streptococcus pyogenes CRISPR/Cas9 system
   8952..9069    +  misc_feature   cPPT/CTS: central polypurine tract and central termination sequence of HIV-1
>Addgene plasmid #157981 | Direct-seq_lentiGuide-Puro-Tail-8A8G | addgene full sequence | sequence record 309444 | Addgene NGS Result
CCCGGGTGCAAAGATGGATAAAGTTTTAAACAGAGAGGAATCTTTGCAGCTAATGGACCTTCTAGGTCTT
GAAAGGAGTGGGAATTGGCTCCGGTGCCCGTCAGTGGGCAGAGCGCACATCGCCCACAGTCCCCGAGAAG
TTGGGGGGAGGGGTCGGCAATTGATCCGGTGCCTAGAGAAGGTGGCGCGGGGTAAACTGGGAAAGTGATG
TCGTGTACTGGCTCCGCCTTTTTCCCGAGGGTGGGGGAGAACCGTATATAAGTGCAGTAGTCGCCGTGAA
CGTTCTTTTTCGCAACGGGTTTGCCGCCAGAACACAGGTAAGTGCCGTGTGTGGTTCCCGCGGGCCTGGC
CTCTTTACGGGTTATGGCCCTTGCGTGCCTTGAATTACTTCCACCTGGCTGCAGTACGTGATTCTTGATC
CCGAGCTTCGGGTTGGAAGTGGGTGGGAGAGTTCGAGGCCTTGCGCTTAAGGAGCCCCTTCGCCTCGTGC
TTGAGTTGAGGCCTGGCCTGGGCGCTGGGGCCGCCGCGTGCGAATCTGGTGGCACCTTCGCGCCTGTCTC
GCTGCTTTCGATAAGTCTCTAGCCATTTAAAATTTTTGATGACCTGCTGCGACGCTTTTTTTCTGGCAAG
ATAGTCTTGTAAATGCGGGCCAAGATCTGCACACTGGTATTTCGGTTTTTGGGGCCGCGGGCGGCGACGG
GGCCCGTGCGTCCCAGCGCACATGTTCGGCGAGGCGGGGCCTGCGAGCGCGGCCACCGAGAATCGGACGG
GGGTAGTCTCAAGCTGGCCGGCCTGCTCTGGTGCCTGGCCTCGCGCCGCCGTGTATCGCCCCGCCCTGGG
CGGCAAGGCTGGCCCGGTCGGCACCAGTTGCGTGAGCGGAAAGATGGCCGCTTCCCGGCCCTGCTGCAGG
GAGCTCAAAATGGAGGACGCGGCGCTCGGGAGAGCGGGCGGGTGAGTCACCCACACAAAGGAAAAGGGCC
TTTCCGTCCTCAGCCGTCGCTTCATGTGACTCCACGGAGTACCGGGCGCCGTCCAGGCACCTCGATTAGT
TCTCGAGCTTTTGGAGTACGTCGTCTTTAGGTTGGGGGGAGGGGTTTTATGCGATGGAGTTTCCCCACAC
TGAGTGGGTGGAGACTGAAGTTAGGCCAGCTTGGCACTTGATGTAATTCTCCTTGGAATTTGCCCTTTTT
GAGTTTGGATCTTGGTTCATTCTCAAGCCTCAGACAGTGGTTCAAAGTTTTTTTCTTCCATTTCAGGTGT
CGTGACGTACGGCCACCATGACCGAGTACAAGCCCACGGTGCGCCTCGCCACCCGCGACGACGTCCCCAG
GGCCGTACGCACCCTCGCCGCCGCGTTCGCCGACTACCCCGCCACGCGCCACACCGTCGATCCGGACCGC
CACATCGAGCGGGTCACCGAGCTGCAAGAACTCTTCCTCACGCGCGTCGGGCTCGACATCGGCAAGGTGT
GGGTCGCGGACGACGGCGCCGCCGTGGCGGTCTGGACCACGCCGGAGAGCGTCGAAGCGGGGGCGGTGTT
CGCCGAGATCGGCCCGCGCATGGCCGAGTTGAGCGGTTCCCGGCTGGCCGCGCAGCAACAGATGGAAGGC
CTCCTGGCGCCGCACCGGCCCAAGGAGCCCGCGTGGTTCCTGGCCACCGTCGGAGTCTCGCCCGACCACC
AGGGCAAGGGTCTGGGCAGCGCCGTCGTGCTCCCCGGAGTGGAGGCGGCCGAGCGCGCCGGGGTGCCCGC
CTTCCTGGAGACCTCCGCGCCCCGCAACCTCCCCTTCTACGAGCGGCTCGGCTTCACCGTCACCGCCGAC
GTCGAGGTGCCCGAAGGACCGCGCACCTGGTGCATGACCCGCAAGCCCGGTGCCGAGGGCAGGGGAAGTC
TTCTAACATGCGGGGACGTGGAGGAAAATCCCGGCCCCGTGAGCGAGCTGATTAAGGAGAACATGCACAT
GAAGCTGTACATGGAGGGCACCGTGAACAACCACCACTTCAAGTGCACATCCGAGGGCGAAGGCAAGCCC
TACGAGGGCACCCAGACCATGAGAATCAAGGCGGTCGAGGGCGGCCCTCTCCCCTTCGCCTTCGACATCC
TGGCTACCAGCTTCATGTACGGCAGCAAAACCTTCATCAACCACACCCAGGGCATCCCCGACTTCTTTAA
GCAGTCCTTCCCCGAGGGCTTCACATGGGAGAGAGTCACCACATACGAAGACGGGGGCGTGCTGACCGCT
ACCCAGGACACCAGCCTCCAGGACGGCTGCCTCATCTACAACGTCAAGATCAGAGGGGTGAACTTCCCAT
CCAACGGCCCTGTGATGCAGAAGAAAACACTCGGCTGGGAGGCCTCCACCGAGACCCTGTACCCCGCTGA
CGGCGGCCTGGAAGGCAGAGCCGACATGGCCCTGAAGCTCGTGGGCGGGGGCCACCTGATCTGCAACTTG
AAGACCACATACAGATCCAAGAAACCCGCTAAGAACCTCAAGATGCCCGGCGTCTACTATGTGGACAGAA
GACTGGAAAGAATCAAGGAGGCCGACAAAGAGACCTACGTCGAGCAGCACGAGGTGGCTGTGGCCAGATA
CTGCGACCTCCCTAGCAAACTGGGGCACAGATAAGGATCCACGCGTTAAGTCGACAATCAACCTCTGGAT
TACAAAATTTGTGAAAGATTGACTGGTATTCTTAACTATGTTGCTCCTTTTACGCTATGTGGATACGCTG
CTTTAATGCCTTTGTATCATGCTATTGCTTCCCGTATGGCTTTCATTTTCTCCTCCTTGTATAAATCCTG
GTTGCTGTCTCTTTATGAGGAGTTGTGGCCCGTTGTCAGGCAACGTGGCGTGGTGTGCACTGTGTTTGCT
GACGCAACCCCCACTGGTTGGGGCATTGCCACCACCTGTCAGCTCCTTTCCGGGACTTTCGCTTTCCCCC
TCCCTATTGCCACGGCGGAACTCATCGCCGCCTGCCTTGCCCGCTGCTGGACAGGGGCTCGGCTGTTGGG
CACTGACAATTCCGTGGTGTTGTCGGGGAAATCATCGTCCTTTCCTTGGCTGCTCGCCTGTGTTGCCACC
TGGATTCTGCGCGGGACGTCCTTCTGCTACGTCCCTTCGGCCCTCAATCCAGCGGACCTTCCTTCCCGCG
GCCTGCTGCCGGCTCTGCGGCCTCTTCCGCGTCTTCGCCTTCGCCCTCAGACGAGTCGGATCTCCCTTTG
GGCCGCCTCCCCGCGTCGACTTTAAGACCAATGACTTACAAGGCAGCTGTAGATCTTAGCCACTTTTTAA
AAGAAAAGGGGGGACTGGAAGGGCTAATTCACTCCCAACGAAGACAAGATCTGCTTTTTGCTTGTACTGG
GTCTCTCTGGTTAGACCAGATCTGAGCCTGGGAGCTCTCTGGCTAACTAGGGAACCCACTGCTTAAGCCT
CAATAAAGCTTGCCTTGAGTGCTTCAAGTAGTGTGTGCCCGTCTGTTGTGTGACTCTGGTAACTAGAGAT
CCCTCAGACCCTTTTAGTCAGTGTGGAAAATCTCTAGCAGTACGTATAGTAGTTCATGTCATCTTATTAT
TCAGTATTTATAACTTGCAAAGAAATGAATATCAGAGAGTGAGAGGAACTTGTTTATTGCAGCTTATAAT
GGTTACAAATAAAGCAATAGCATCACAAATTTCACAAATAAAGCATTTTTTTCACTGCATTCTAGTTGTG
GTTTGTCCAAACTCATCAATGTATCTTATCATGTCTGGCTCTAGCTATCCCGCCCCTAACTCCGCCCATC
CCGCCCCTAACTCCGCCCAGTTCCGCCCATTCTCCGCCCCATGGCTGACTAATTTTTTTTATTTATGCAG
AGGCCGAGGCCGCCTCGGCCTCTGAGCTATTCCAGAAGTAGTGAGGAGGCTTTTTTGGAGGCCTAGGGAC
GTACCCAATTCGCCCTATAGTGAGTCGTATTACGCGCGCTCACTGGCCGTCGTTTTACAACGTCGTGACT
GGGAAAACCCTGGCGTTACCCAACTTAATCGCCTTGCAGCACATCCCCCTTTCGCCAGCTGGCGTAATAG
CGAAGAGGCCCGCACCGATCGCCCTTCCCAACAGTTGCGCAGCCTGAATGGCGAATGGG
[124 nt withheld, positions 4120-4243]
C
[91 nt withheld, positions 4245-4335]
A
[49 nt withheld, positions 4337-4385]
CCTTTGACGTTGGAGTCCACGTTCTTT
[37 nt withheld, positions 4413-4449]
ACCCTATCTCGGTCTATTCTTTTGATTTATAAGGGATTTTGCCGATTTCGGCCTATTGGTTAAAAAATGA
GCTGATTTAACAAAAATTTAACGCGAATTTTAACAAAATATTAACGCTTACAATTTAGGTGGCACTTTTC
GGGGAAATGTGCGCGGAACCCCTATTTGTTTATTTTTCTAAATACATTCAAATATGTATCCGCTCATGAG
ACAATAACCCTGATAAATGCTTCAATAATATTGAAAAAGGAAGAGTATGAGTATTCAACATTTCCGTGTC
GCCCTTATTCCCTTTTTTGCGGCATTTTGCCTTCCTGTTTTTGCTCACCCAGAAACGCTGGTGAAAGTAA
AAGATGCTGAAGATCAGTTGGGTGCACGAGTGGGTTACATCGAACTGGATCTCAACAGCGGTAAGATCCT
TGAGAGTTTTCGCCCCGAAGAACGTTTTCCAATGATGAGCACTTTTAAAGTTCTGCTATGTGGCGCGGTA
TTATCCCGTATTGACGCCGGGCAAGAGCAACTCGGTCGCCGCATACACTATTCTCAGAATGACTTGGTTG
AGTACTCACCAGTCACAGAAAAGCATCTTACGGATGGCATGACAGTAAGAGAATTATGCAGTGCTGCCAT
AACCATGAGTGATAACACTGCGGCCAACTTACTTCTGACAACGATCGGAGGACCGAAGGAGCTAACCGCT
TTTTTGCACAACATGGGGGATCATGTAACTCGCCTTGATCGTTGGGAACCGGAGCTGAATGAAGCCATAC
CAAACGACGAGCGTGACACCACGATGCCTGTAGCAATGGCAACAACGTTGCGCAAACTATTAACTGGCGA
ACTACTTACTCTAGCTTCCCGGCAACAATTAATAGACTGGATGGAGGCGGATAAAGTTGCAGGACCACTT
CTGCGCTCGGCCCTTCCGGCTGGCTGGTTTATTGCTGATAAATCTGGAGCCGGTGAGCGTGGGTCTCGCG
GTATCATTGCAGCACTGGGGCCAGATGGTAAGCCCTCCCGTATCGTAGTTATCTACACGACGGGGAGTCA
GGCAACTATGGATGAACGAAATAGACAGATCGCTGAGATAGGTGCCTCACTGATTAAGCATTGGTAACTG
TCAGACCAAGTTTACTCATATATACTTTAGATTGATTTAAAACTTCATTTTTAATTTAAAAGGATCTAGG
TGAAGATCCTTTTTGATAATCTCATGACCAAAATCCCTTAACGTGAGTTTTCGTTCCACTGAGCGTCAGA
CCCCGTAGAAAAGATCAAAGGATCTTCTTGAGATCCTTTTTTTCTGCGCGTAATCTGCTGCTTGCAAACA
AAAAAACCACCGCTACCAGCGGTGGTTTGTTTGCCGGATCAAGAGCTACCAACTCTTTTTCCGAAGGTAA
CTGGCTTCAGCAGAGCGCAGATACCAAATACTGTTCTTCTAGTGTAGCCGTAGTTAGGCCACCACTTCAA
GAACTCTGTAGCACCGCCTACATACCTCGCTCTGCTAATCCTGTTACCAGTGGCTGCTGCCAGTGGCGAT
AAGTCGTGTCTTACCGGGTTGGACTCAAGACGATAGTTACCGGATAAGGCGCAGCGGTCGGGCTGAACGG
GGGGTTCGTGCACACAGCCCAGCTTGGAGCGAACGACCTACACCGAACTGAGATACCTACAGCGTGAGCT
ATGAGAAAGCGCCACGCTTCCCGAAGGGAGAAAGGCGGACAGGTATCCGGTAAGCGGCAGGGTCGGAACA
GGAGAGCGCACGAGGGAGCTTCCAGGGGGAAACGCCTGGTATCTTTATAGTCCTGTCGGGTTTCGCCACC
TCTGACTTGAGCGTCGATTTTTGTGATGCTCGTCAGGGGGGCGGAGCCTATGGAAAAACGCCAGCAACGC
GGCCTTTTTACGGTTCCTGGCCTTTTGCTGGCCTTTTGCTCACATGTTCTTTCCTGCGTTATCCCCTGAT
TCTGTGGATAACCGTATTACCGCCTTTGAGTGAGCTGATACCGCTCGCCGCAGCCGAACGACCGAGCGCA
GCGAGTCAGTGAGCGAGGAAGCGGAAGAGCGCCCAATACGCAAACCGCCTCTCCCCGCGCGTTGGCCGAT
TCATTAATGCAGCTGGCACGACAGGTTTCCCGACTGGAAAGCGGGCAGTGAGCGCAACGCAATTAATGTG
AGTTAGCTCACTCATTAGGCACCCCAGGCTTTACACTTTATGCTTCCGGCTCGTATGTTGTGTGGAATTG
TGAGCGGATAACAATTTCACACAGGAAACAGCTATGACCATGATTACGCCAAGCGCGCAATTAACCCTCA
CTAAAGGGAACAAAAGCTGGAGCTGCAAGCTTAATGTAGTCTTATGCAATACTCTTGTAGTCTTGCAACA
TGGTAACGATGAGTTAGCAACATGCCTTACAAGGAGAGAAAAAGCACCGTGCATGCCGATTGGTGGAAGT
AAGGTGGTACGATCGTGCCTTATTAGGAAGGCAACAGACGGGTCTGACATGGATTGGACGAACCACTGAA
TTGCCGCATTGCAGAGATATTGTATTTAAGTGCCTAGCTCGATACATAAACGGGTCTCTCTGGTTAGACC
AGATCTGAGCCTGGGAGCTCTCTGGCTAACTAGGGAACCCACTGCTTAAGCCTCAATAAAGCTTGCCTTG
AGTGCTTCAAGTAGTGTGTGCCCGTCTGTTGTGTGACTCTGGTAACTAGAGATCCCTCAGACCCTTTTAG
TCAGTGTGGAAAATCTCTAGCAGTGGCGCCCGAACAGGGACTTGAAAGCGAAAGGGAAACCAGAGGAGCT
CTCTCGACGCAGGACTCGGCTTGCTGAAGCGCGCACGGCAAGAGGCGAGGGGCGGCGACTGGTGAGTACG
CCAAAAATTTTGACTAGCGGAGGCTAGAAGGAGAGAGATGGGTGCGAGAGCGTCAGTATTAAGCGGGGGA
GAATTAGATCGCGATGGGAAAAAATTCGGTTAAGGCCAGGGGGAAAGAAAAAATATAAATTAAAACATAT
AGTATGGGCAAGCAGGGAGCTAGAACGATTCGCAGTTAATCCTGGCCTGTTAGAAACATCAGAAGGCTGT
AGACAAATACTGGGACAGCTACAACCATCCCTTCAGACAGGATCAGAAGAACTTAGATCATTATATAATA
CAGTAGCAACCCTCTATTGTGTGCATCAAAGGATAGAGATAAAAGACACCAAGGAAGCTTTAGACAAGAT
AGAGGAAGAGCAAAACAAAAGTAAGACCACCGCACAGCAAGCGGCCGCTGATCTTCAGACCTGGAGGAGG
AGATATGAGGGACAATTGGAGAAGTGAATTATATAAATATAAAGTAGTAAAAATTGAACCATTAGGAGTA
GCACCCACCAAGGCAAAGAGAAGAGTGGTGCAGAGAGAAAAAAGAGCAGTGGGAATAGGAGCTTTGTTCC
TTGGGTTCTTGGGAGCAGCAGGAAGCACTATGGGCGCAGCGTCAATGACGCTGACGGTACAGGCCAGACA
ATTATTGTCTGGTATAGTGCAGCAGCAGAACAATTTGCTGAGGGCTATTGAGGCGCAACAGCATCTGTTG
CAACTCACAGTCTGGGGCATCAAGCAGCTCCAGGCAAGAATCCTGGCTGTGGAAAGATACCTAAAGGATC
AACAGCTCCTGGGGATTTGGGGTTGCTCTGGAAAACTCATTTGCACCACTGCTGTGCCTTGGAATGCTAG
TTGGAGTAATAAATCTCTGGAACAGATTTGGAATCACACGACCTGGATGGAGTGGGACAGAGAAATTAAC
AATTACACAAGCTTAATACACTCCTTAATTGAAGAATCGCAAAACCAGCAAGAAAAGAATGAACAAGAAT
TATTGGAATTAGATAAATGGGCAAGTTTGTGGAATTGGTTTAACATAACAAATTGGCTGTGGTATATAAA
ATTATTCATAATGATAGTAGGAGGCTTGGTAGGTTTAAGAATAGTTTTTGCTGTACTTTCTATAGTGAAT
AGAGTTAGGCAGGGATATTCACCATTATCGTTTCAGACCCACCTCCCAACCCCGAGGGGACCCAGAGAGG
GCCTATTTCCCATGATTCCTTCATATTTGCATATACGATACAAGGCTGTTAGAGAGATAATTAGAATTAA
TTTGACTGTAAACACAAAGATATTAGTACAAAATACGTGACGTAGAAAGTAATAATTTCTTGGGTAGTTT
GCAGTTTTAAAATTATGTTTTAAAATGGACTATCATATGCTTACCGTAACTTGAAAGTATTTCGATTTCT
TGGCTTTATATATCTTGTGGAAAGGACGAAACACCGGAGACGAGTGATACTCGTCTCTGTTTGAGAGCTA
TGCTGGAAACAGCATAGCAAGTTCAAATAAGGCTAGTCCGTTATCAACTTGAAAAAGTGGCACCGAGTCG
GTGCTCGGAAAAAAAAGAAAAAAAGAAAAAAAGAAAAATTTTTTTGAATTCCGTAACTAGATCTTGAGAC
AAATGGCAGTATTCATCCACAATTTTAAAAGAAAAGGGGGGATTGGGGGGTACAGTGCAGGGGAAAGAAT
AGTAGACATAATAGCAACAGACATACAAACTAAAGAATTACAAAAACAAATTACAAAAATTCAAAATTTT
CGGGTTTATTACAGGGACAGCAGAGATCCACTTTGGCGCCGGCTCGAGGGGG
